Addgene plasmid #16368: pAc5 dOrai
Depositing lab: Anjana Rao. Depositing organization: Boston Children's Hospital. Publication: Biochemical and functional characterization of Orai proteins. Gwack Y, Srikanth S, Feske S, Cruz-Guilloty F, Oh-hora M, Neems DS, Hogan PG, Rao A. J Biol Chem. 2007 Jun 1. 282(22):16232-43. 10.1074/jbc.M609630200 PubMed 17293345.
Backbone
  Vector backbone: pAc5.1
  Backbone manufacturer: Invitrogen
  Backbone size w/o insert (bp): 5371
  Vector type: Insect Expression
Growth in bacteria
  Bacterial resistance: Ampicillin, 100 μg/mL
  Growth temperature: 37°C
  Growth strain: DH5alpha
  Copy number: High Copy
Gene/Insert
  Gene/Insert name: Orai
  Species: D. melanogaster (fly)
  Entrez Gene: olf186-F (a.k.a. BcDNA:LD03241, CG11430, CRACM1, Dmel\CG11430, dorai, dOrai, dOrai1, l(2)k11505, Olf186-F, Orai, SPH206)
  Tag / fusion protein: V5 (C terminal on backbone)
  Cloning method: Restriction Enzyme
  Sequencing primers: 5′ AC5
Terms and licenses: Academic/Nonprofit Terms; Industry Terms: Not Available to Industry
How to cite: pAc5 dOrai was a gift from Anjana Rao (Addgene plasmid # 16368 ; http://n2t.net/addgene:16368 ; RRID:Addgene_16368)
