[The description below was written by a language model from this plasmid's Addgene catalogue record.]
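Description:
pAc5 dOrai is an insect-cell expression plasmid built on the commercial pAc5.1 backbone (about 5.4 kb without insert), carrying the Drosophila melanogaster Orai gene (also known as olf186-F, CG11430 or CRACM1). It is maintained in E. coli as a high-copy plasmid under ampicillin selection. The record gives no feature table, so the exact boundaries of the insert, its size and the restriction sites used for cloning are not stated; it notes only that the insert was introduced by restriction-enzyme cloning and can be sequenced from the 5′ side with an AC5 primer.

The pAc5.1 vector family drives expression from the Drosophila actin 5C (Ac5) promoter, a strong constitutive promoter suited to transient or stable expression in Drosophila cell lines such as S2 cells. The record lists a V5 epitope tag at the C terminus, supplied by the backbone, so the dOrai coding sequence is expected to be fused in frame to V5. This allows the protein to be detected by immunoblotting, immunoprecipitation or immunostaining with anti-V5 antibodies. No selectable marker for insect cells is recorded.

Orai encodes the pore-forming subunit of the store-operated calcium release-activated calcium (CRAC) channel. In keeping with the associated publication on the biochemical and functional characterization of Orai proteins, this construct is suited to overexpressing tagged Drosophila Orai in fly cells. Likely applications include studying its expression, membrane localization, protein interactions and contribution to store-operated calcium entry.
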