>Addgene plasmid #16368 | pAc5 dOrai | addgene partial sequence | sequence record 22716 | AC5 5'-ACACAAAGCCGCTCCATCAG-3'
GATCGGGGTACCTACTAGTCCAGTGTGGTGGAATTCATGTCTGTGTGGACCACGGCCAACAATTCGGGCC
TAGAGACGCCAACAAAGTCGCCGATCACGTCGTCGGTTCCGCGGGCAGCGAGAAGTTCTGCAGTGATCAC
CACTGGAAATCACCAGCAGCACCACTTCCAGCACGTTGTGGCCGCCGCCGTTGCAGCCGCCACTTCAGTG
GCCACCGGTCATCAGTTCCAGCAACAGTTCCCGCTGCACGCACATCCGCATCCACAGCACCACAGCAACA
GTCCCACGGGTAGCGGCAGCAACAGCAACAACAGCGCAGGTTTCCAGCGCACCAGCATCAGCAACTCGCT
GTTGCAGTTCCCGCCGCCCCCGCCCCCTTCCTCACAGAACCAGGCGAAGCCGCGCGGACACCATCGCACC
GCCAGCAGCAGCATGTCGCAGTCCGGCGAGGATCTCCACTCGCCCACCTACCTGTCCTGGCGGAAGCTCC
AGCTTAGTCGGGCCAAGCTAAAGGCATCCAGCAAGACGTCCGCCCTGCTCTCCGGATTCGCCATGGTGGC
GATGGTGGAGGTGCAACTGGATCACGATACGAATGTACCACCGGGCATGCTGATAGCCTTCGCCATCTGC
ACCACCCTCCTGGTGGCGGTGCACATGCTGGCCCTGATGATCAGCACCTGTATCCTGCCAAATATTGAGA
CGGTGTGTAATTTGCATAGTATTTCCCTGGTCCACGAATCGCCACACGAGCGTCTCCATTGGTACATTGA
AACGGCGTGGGCATTCTCCACGCTGCTGGGACTCATACT
